>Addgene plasmid #153433 | pRepair-mTq2-CTNNB1 | addgene full sequence | sequence record 305650 | Addgene NGS Result
TTACCAATGCTTAATCAGTGAGGCACCTATCTCAGCGATCTGTCTATTTCGTTCATCCATAGTTGCCTGA
CTCCCCGTCGTGTAGATAACTACGATACGGGAGGGCTTACCATCTGGCCCCAGTGCTGCAATGATACCGC
GAGACCCACGCTCACCGGCTCCAGATTTATCAGCAATAAACCAGCCAGCCGGAAGGGCCGAGCGCAGAAG
TGGTCCTGCAACTTTATCCGCCTCCATCCAGTCTATTAATTGTTGCCGGGAAGCTAGAGTAAGTAGTTCG
CCAGTTAATAGTTTGCGCAACGTTGTTGCCATTGCTACAGGCATCGTGGTGTCACGCTCGTCGTTTGGTA
TGGCTTCATTCAGCTCCGGTTCCCAACGATCAAGGCGAGTTACATGATCCCCCATGTTGTGCAAAAAAGC
GGTTAGCTCCTTCGGTCCTCCGATCGTTGTCAGAAGTAAGTTGGCCGCAGTGTTATCACTCATGGTTATG
GCAGCACTGCATAATTCTCTTACTGTCATGCCATCCGTAAGATGCTTTTCTGTGACTGGTGAGTACTCAA
CCAAGTCATTCTGAGAATAGTGTATGCGGCGACCGAGTTGCTCTTGCCCGGCGTCAATACGGGATAATAC
CGCGCCACATAGCAGAACTTTAAAAGTGCTCATCATTGGAAAACGTTCTTCGGGGCGAAAACTCTCAAGG
ATCTTACCGCTGTTGAGATCCAGTTCGATGTAACCCACTCGTGCACCCAACTGATCTTCAGCATCTTTTA
CTTTCACCAGCGTTTCTGGGTGAGCAAAAACAGGAAGGCAAAATGCCGCAAAAAAGGGAATAAGGGCGAC
ACGGAAATGTTGAATACTCATACTCTTCCTTTTTCAATATTATTGAAGCATTTATCAGGGTTATTGTCTC
ATGAGCGGATACATATTTGAATGTATTTAGAAAAATAAACAAATAGGGGTTCCGCGCACATTTCCCCGAA
AAGTGCCACCTAAATTGTAAGCGTTAATATTTTGTTAAAATTCGCGTTAAATTTTTGTTAAATCAGCTCA
TTTTTTAACCAATAGGCCGAAATCGGCAAAATCCCTTATAAATCAAAAGAATAGACCGAGATAGGGT
[37 nt withheld, positions 1118-1154]
AAAGAACGTGGACTCCAACGTCAAAGG
[49 nt withheld, positions 1182-1230]
T
[91 nt withheld, positions 1232-1322]
G
[124 nt withheld, positions 1324-1447]
CCCATTCGCCATTCAGGCTGCGCAACTGTTGGGAAGGGCGATCGGTGCGGGCCTCTTCGCTATTACGCCA
GCTGGCGAAAGGGGGATGTGCTGCAAGGCGATTAAGTTGGGTAACGCCAGGGTTTTCCCAGTCACGACGT
TGTAAAACGACGGCCAGTGAATTGTAATACGACTCACTATAGGGCGAATTGGAGCTGATGCAGTTTTTTT
CAATATTGCACAATAAAGGCAAAATACGGACAAATTAGATGATAAGATTTATATAAATTTTTAAAATATT
GATCAAAATATGTATCCATATTGGTAATATTTGTATTTATAATAAATCATTGCTGTAAATTTGAACTTAG
AAAAATTTTACTAATAAAGGTGCTTTTGTGTTGCAAACTTTCATTTGAAAAGTAATTTTTCTTTGTACCA
AAAAATCTAAAATTCGCTATTCTAGTCACCAAAATTTGCTTTATGAAAAATAATTTTTGATGGCACTATA
TCAGAAAACAACTTGTTAAAGAAAATGTGGAGTTTTTAAAATCCCACTGTACCTCTGTTATCCAAAGGGG
ATCTGTGAATTTTTCTGTGAAAGGTTAAAAAAGGAGAGACCTTTAGGAATTCAGAGAGCAGCTGATTTTT
GAATAGTGTTTTCCCCTCCCTGGCTTTTATTATTACAACTCTGTGCTTTTTCATCACCATCCTGAATATC
TATAATTAATATTTATACTATTAATAAAAAGACATTTTTGGTAAGGAGGAGTTTTCACTGAAGTTCAGCA
GTGATGGAGCTGTGGTTGAGGTGTCTGGAGGAGACCATGAGGTCTGCGTTTCACTAACCTGGTAAAAGAG
GATATGGGTTTTTTTTGTGGGTGTAATAGTGACATTTAACAGGTATCCCAGTGACTTAGGAGTATTAATC
AAGCTAAATTTAAATCCTAATGACTTTTGATTAACTTTTTTTAGGGTATTTGAAGTATACCATACAACTG
TTTTGAAAATCCAGCGTGGACAATGGTGAGCAAGGGCGAGGAGCTGTTCACCGGGGTGGTGCCCATCCTG
GTCGAGCTGGACGGCGACGTAAACGGCCACAAGTTCAGCGTGTCCGGCGAGGGCGAGGGCGATGCCACCT
ACGGCAAGCTGACCCTGAAGTTCATCTGCACCACCGGCAAGCTGCCCGTGCCCTGGCCCACCCTCGTGAC
CACCCTGTCCTGGGGCGTGCAGTGCTTCGCCCGCTACCCCGACCACATGAAGCAGCACGACTTCTTCAAG
TCCGCCATGCCCGAAGGCTACGTCCAGGAGCGCACCATCTTCTTCAAGGACGACGGCAACTACAAGACCC
GCGCCGAGGTGAAGTTCGAGGGCGACACCCTGGTGAACCGCATCGAGCTGAAGGGCATCGACTTCAAGGA
GGACGGCAACATCCTGGGGCACAAGCTGGAGTACAACTACTTTAGCGACAACGTCTATATCACCGCCGAC
AAGCAGAAGAACGGCATCAAGGCCAACTTCAAGATCCGCCACAACATCGAGGACGGCGGCGTGCAGCTCG
CCGACCACTACCAGCAGAACACCCCCATCGGCGACGGCCCCGTGCTGCTGCCCGACAACCACTACCTGAG
CACCCAGTCCAAGCTGAGCAAAGACCCCAACGAGAAGCGCGATCACATGGTCCTGCTGGAGTTCGTGACC
GCCGCCGGGATCACTCTCGGCATGGACGAGCTGTACAAGATGGCTACTCAAGGTTTGTGTCATTAAATCT
TTAGTTACTGAATTGGGGCTCTGCTTCGTTGCCATTAAGCCAGTCTGGCTGAGATCCCCCTGCTTTCCTC
TCTCCCTGCTTACTTGTCAGGCTACCTTTTGCTCCATTTTCTGCTCACTCCTCCTAATGGCTTGGTGAAA
TAGCAAACAAGCCACCAGCAGGAATCTAGTCTGGATGACTGCTTCTGGAGCCTGGATGCAGTACCATTCT
TCCACTGATTCAGTGAGTAACTGTTAGGTGGTTCCCTAAGGGATTAGGTATTTCATCACTGAGCTAACCC
TGGCTATCATTCTGCTTTTCTTGGCTGTCTTTCAGATTTGACTTTATTTCTAAAAATATTTCAATGGGTC
ATATCACAGATTCTTTTTTTTTAAATTAAAGTAACATTTCCAATCTACTAATGCTAATACTGTTTCGTAT
TTATAGCTGATTTGATGGAGTTGGACATGGCCATGGAACCAGACAGAAAAGCGGCTGTTAGTCACTGGCA
GCAACAGTCTTACCTGGACTCTGGAATCCATTCTGGTGCCACTACCACAGCTCCTTCTCTGAGTGGTAAA
GGCAATCCTGAGGAAGAGGATGTGGATACCTCCCAAGTCCTGTATGAGTGGGAACAGGGATTTTCTCAGT
CCTTCACTCAAGAACAAGTAGCTGGTAAGAGTATTATTTTTCATTGCCTTACTGAAAGTCAGAATGCAGT
TTTGAGAACTAAAAAGTTAGTGTATAATAGTTTAAATAAAATGTTGTGGTGAAGAAAAGAGAGAGCTCCA
CCGCGGTGGCGGCCGCTCTAGAACTAGTGGATCCCCCGGGCTGCAGGAATTCGATATCAAGCTTATCGAT
ACCGTCGACCTCGAGGGGGGGCCCGGTACCAGCTTTTGTTCCCTTTAGTGAGGGTTAATTTCGAGCTTGG
CGTAATCATGGTCATAGCTGTTTCCTGTGTGAAATTGTTATCCGCTCACAATTCCACACAACATACGAGC
CGGAAGCATAAAGTGTAAAGCCTGGGGTGCCTAATGAGTGAGCTAACTCACATTAATTGCGTTGCGCTCA
CTGCCCGCTTTCCAGTCGGGAAACCTGTCGTGCCAGCTGCATTAATGAATCGGCCAACGCGCGGGGAGAG
GCGGTTTGCGTATTGGGCGCTCTTCCGCTTCCTCGCTCACTGACTCGCTGCGCTCGGTCGTTCGGCTGCG
GCGAGCGGTATCAGCTCACTCAAAGGCGGTAATACGGTTATCCACAGAATCAGGGGATAACGCAGGAAAG
AACATGTGAGCAAAAGGCCAGCAAAAGGCCAGGAACCGTAAAAAGGCCGCGTTGCTGGCGTTTTTCCATA
GGCTCCGCCCCCCTGACGAGCATCACAAAAATCGACGCTCAAGTCAGAGGTGGCGAAACCCGACAGGACT
ATAAAGATACCAGGCGTTTCCCCCTGGAAGCTCCCTCGTGCGCTCTCCTGTTCCGACCCTGCCGCTTACC
GGATACCTGTCCGCCTTTCTCCCTTCGGGAAGCGTGGCGCTTTCTCATAGCTCACGCTGTAGGTATCTCA
GTTCGGTGTAGGTCGTTCGCTCCAAGCTGGGCTGTGTGCACGAACCCCCCGTTCAGCCCGACCGCTGCGC
CTTATCCGGTAACTATCGTCTTGAGTCCAACCCGGTAAGACACGACTTATCGCCACTGGCAGCAGCCACT
GGTAACAGGATTAGCAGAGCGAGGTATGTAGGCGGTGCTACAGAGTTCTTGAAGTGGTGGCCTAACTACG
GCTACACTAGAAGAACAGTATTTGGTATCTGCGCTCTGCTGAAGCCAGTTACCTTCGGAAAAAGAGTTGG
TAGCTCTTGATCCGGCAAACAAACCACCGCTGGTAGCGGTGGTTTTTTTGTTTGCAAGCAGCAGATTACG
CGCAGAAAAAAAGGATCTCAAGAAGATCCTTTGATCTTTTCTACGGGGTCTGACGCTCAGTGGAACGAAA
ACTCACGTTAAGGGATTTTGGTCATGAGATTATCAAAAAGGATCTTCACCTAGATCCTTTTAAATTAAAA
ATGAAGTTTTAAATCAATCTAAAGTATATATGAGTAAACTTGGTCTGACAG
Features (pLannotate 1.2.2; 15 found; start..end, strand, type, name):
      1..861     -  CDS            AmpR: β-lactamase; bla; confers resistance to ampicillin, carbenicillin, and related antibiotics
    862..966     -  promoter       AmpR promoter: bla
   1019..1447    -  rep_origin     f1 ori (sequence partly withheld): f1 bacteriophage origin of replication; arrow indicates direction of (+) strand synthesis
   1452..1609    -  CDS            lacZα (fragment): LacZα fragment of β-galactosidase; lacZ fragment
   1612..1630    +  promoter       T7 promoter: promoter for bacteriophage T7 RNA polymerase
   2450..3166    +  CDS            mTurquoise2: mTurquoise2 is a basic (constitutively fluorescent) cyan fluorescent protein published in 2012, derived from Aequorea victoria. It is reported to be a rapidly-maturing monomer with very low acid sensitivity.
   3656..3691    +  CDS            BC2 tag: nanobody epitope tag corresponding to amino acids 16-27 of human β-catenin (Traenkle et al., 2015)
   3683..3847    +  CDS            arm (fragment): ARM_DROME - Experimental evidence at protein level: Swiss-Prot protein existence level 1. Isoform neural may associate with CadN and participate in the transmission of developmental information. Can associate with alpha- catenin. Isoform cytoplasmic accumulates through wg signaling; arm function in wg signal transduction is required early in development for determination of neuroblast fate. Arm and Abl proteins function cooperatively at adherens junctions in both the CNS and epidermis. From Drosophila melanogaster (Fruit fly).
   3960..4067    +  misc_feature   MCS: pBluescript multiple cloning site
   4079..4097    -  promoter       T3 promoter: promoter for bacteriophage T3 RNA polymerase
   4142..4158    -  protein_bind   lac operator: The lac repressor binds to the lac operator to inhibit transcription in E. coli. This inhibition can be relieved by adding lactose or isopropyl-β-D-thiogalactopyranoside (IPTG). lac repressor encoded by lacI
   4166..4196    -  promoter       lac promoter: promoter for the E. coli lac operon
   4211..4232    -  protein_bind   CAP binding site: CAP binding activates transcription in the presence of cAMP. E. coli catabolite activator protein
   4245..4337    -  CDS            lacI (fragment): lac repressor; lacI; The lac repressor binds to the lac operator to inhibit transcription in E. coli. This inhibition can be relieved by adding lactose or isopropyl-β-D-thiogalactopyranoside (IPTG).
   4520..5108    -  rep_origin     ori: high-copy-number ColE1/pMB1/pBR322/pUC origin of replication
