[The description below was written by a language model from this plasmid's Addgene catalogue record and pLannotate feature annotations shown in this document.]
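Description:
pRepair-mTq2-CTNNB1 is a homology-directed repair donor template built in the pBluescript KS(+) cloning backbone, designed for CRISPR-mediated knock-in of the cyan fluorescent protein mTurquoise2 at the N-terminus of the endogenous human CTNNB1 (β-catenin) gene. It is a small, high-copy bacterial plasmid of about 5.3 kb, replicating in E. coli from a ColE1/pUC-type origin and selected with ampicillin through the β-lactamase gene and its own promoter. The usual pBluescript elements remain: an f1 phage origin, the lac promoter/operator region with a disrupted lacZα fragment, remnants of the multiple cloning site, and flanking T7 and T3 promoters.

The roughly 2.3 kb insert, assembled by Gibson cloning, consists of the mTurquoise2 coding sequence flanked on both sides by CTNNB1 homology arms amplified from HEK293 genomic DNA. In the feature table the regions upstream and downstream of mTurquoise2 are largely unannotated, consistent with genomic arm sequence. The "BC2 tag" and Drosophila "arm" fragment hits downstream are best read as automated matches to native β-catenin coding sequence in the 3′ arm (the BC2 epitope is itself derived from β-catenin residues, and armadillo is the fly orthologue), not as separately engineered parts. No mammalian promoter or selection marker is annotated, so the fluorescent protein is expected to be expressed only after correct integration, under the endogenous CTNNB1 regulatory elements. The nuclease and guide RNA must be supplied separately and are not described in the record. The resulting tagged allele allows quantitative live-cell imaging of endogenous β-catenin in studies of WNT/CTNNB1 signalling dynamics.
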