Addgene plasmid #153433: pRepair-mTq2-CTNNB1
Purpose: Homology Directed Repair construct for N-terminal tagging of hsCTNNB1 with mTurquoise2
Depositing lab: Renee van Amerongen. Depositing organization: University of Amsterdam. Publication: Quantitative live-cell imaging and computational modeling shed new light on endogenous WNT/CTNNB1 signaling dynamics. de Man SM, Zwanenburg G, van der Wal T, Hink MA, van Amerongen R. Elife. 2021 Jun 30;10. pii: 66440. doi: 10.7554/eLife.66440. PubMed 34190040.
Backbone
  Vector backbone: pBluescript KS (+)
  Backbone manufacturer: stratagene
  Backbone size w/o insert (bp): 2965
  Total vector size (bp): 5282
  Vector type: CRISPR ; HDR donor template
Growth in bacteria
  Bacterial resistance: Ampicillin, 100 μg/mL
  Growth temperature: 37°C
  Growth strain: DH5alpha
  Copy number: High Copy
Gene/Insert
  Gene/Insert name: CTNNB1 homology arms and mTurquoise2 coding sequence (alt name: CTNNB1)
  Species: H. sapiens (human)
  Insert size (bp): 2317
  Entrez Gene: CTNNB1 (a.k.a. CTNNB, EVR7, MRD19, NEDSDV, armadillo)
  Tag / fusion protein: mTurquoise2 (N terminal on insert)
  Cloning method: Gibson Cloning
  Sequencing primers: 5′ M13 fwd
Terms and licenses: Academic/Nonprofit Terms; Industry Terms: Not Available to Industry
Depositor comments: mTq2 was cloned from pmTurquoise2-C1 (Dorus Gadella, Plasmid #60560) Homology arms were cloned from genomic HEK293 DNA. Please visit https://www.biorxiv.org/content/10.1101/2020.05.28.120543v1 for bioRxiv preprint.
How to cite: pRepair-mTq2-CTNNB1 was a gift from Renee van Amerongen (Addgene plasmid # 153433 ; http://n2t.net/addgene:153433 ; RRID:Addgene_153433)
